>Addgene plasmid #120213 | CRISPRi-CENPB-g5 | addgene full sequence | sequence record 273588 | Addgene NGS Result
TGAGGGACAATTGGAGAAGTGAATTATATAAATATAAAGTAGTAAAAATTGAACCATTAGGAGTAGCACC
CACCAAGGCAAAGAGAAGAGTGGTGCAGAGAGAAAAAAGAGCAGTGGGAATAGGAGCTTTGTTCCTTGGG
TTCTTGGGAGCAGCAGGAAGCACTATGGGCGCAGCGTCAATGACGCTGACGGTACAGGCCAGACAATTAT
TGTCTGGTATAGTGCAGCAGCAGAACAATTTGCTGAGGGCTATTGAGGCGCAACAGCATCTGTTGCAACT
CACAGTCTGGGGCATCAAGCAGCTCCAGGCAAGAATCCTGGCTGTGGAAAGATACCTAAAGGATCAACAG
CTCCTGGGGATTTGGGGTTGCTCTGGAAAACTCATTTGCACCACTGCTGTGCCTTGGAATGCTAGTTGGA
GTAATAAATCTCTGGAACAGATTTGGAATCACACGACCTGGATGGAGTGGGACAGAGAAATTAACAATTA
CACAAGCTTAATACACTCCTTAATTGAAGAATCGCAAAACCAGCAAGAAAAGAATGAACAAGAATTATTG
GAATTAGATAAATGGGCAAGTTTGTGGAATTGGTTTAACATAACAAATTGGCTGTGGTATATAAAATTAT
TCATAATGATAGTAGGAGGCTTGGTAGGTTTAAGAATAGTTTTTGCTGTACTTTCTATAGTGAATAGAGT
TAGGCAGGGATATTCACCATTATCGTTTCAGACCCACCTCCCAACCCCGAGGGGACCCGACAGGCCCGAA
GGAATAGAAGAAGAAGGTGGAGAGAGAGACAGAGACAGATCCATTCGATTAGTGAACGGATCGGCACTGC
GTGCGCCAATTCTGCAGACAAATGGCAGTATTCATCCACAATTTTAAAAGAAAAGGGGGGATTGGGGGGT
ACAGTGCAGGGGAAAGAATAGTAGACATAATAGCAACAGACATACAAACTAAAGAATTACAAAAACAAAT
TACAAAAATTCAAAATTTTCGGGTTTATTACAGGGACAGCAGAGATCCAGTTTGGTTAGTACCGGGCCCG
CTCTAGAGATCCGACGCGCCATCTCTAGGCCCGCGCCGGCCCCCTCGCACGGACTTGTGGGAGAAGCTCG
GCTACTCCCCTGCCCCGGTTAATTTGCATATAATATTTCCTAGTAACTATAGAGGCTTAATGTGCGATAA
AAGACAGATAATCTGTTCTTTTTAATACTAGCTACATTTTACATGATAGGCTTGGATTTCTATAACTTCG
TATAGCATACATTATACGAAGTTATAAACAGCACAAAAGGAAACTCACCCTAACTGTAAAGTAATTGTGT
GTTTTGAGACTATAAGTATCCCTTGGAGAACCACCTTGTTGGCGGCCGCGGTGCCCTCGGAGTTTAAGAG
CTAAGCTGGAAACAGCATAGCAAGTTTAAATAAGGCTAGTCCGTTATCAACTTGAAAAAGTGGCACCGAG
TCGGTGCTTTTTTTCTCGAGTACTAGGATCCATTAGGCGGCCGCGTGGATAACCGTATTACCGCCATGCA
TGTGCCCGTCAGTGGGCAGAGCGCACATCGCCCACAGTCCCCGAGAAGTTGGGGGGAGGGGTCGGCAATT
GAACCGGTGCCTAGAGAAGGTGGCGCGGGGTAAACTGGGAAAGTGATGTCGTGTACTGGCTCCGCCTTTT
TCCCGAGGGTGGGGGAGAACCGTATATAAGTGCAGTAGTCGCCGTGAACGTTCTTTTTCGCAACGGGTTT
GCCGCCAGAACACAGGTAAGTGCCGTGTGTGGTTCCCGCGGGCCTGGCCTCTTTACGGGTTATGGCCCTT
GCGTGCCTTGAATTACTTCCACCTGGCTGCAGTACGTGATTCTTGATCCCGAGCTTCGGGTTGGAAGTGG
GTGGGAGAGTTCGAGGCCTTGCGCTTAAGGAGCCCCTTCGCCTCGTGCTTGAGTTGAGGCCTGGCCTGGG
CGCTGGGGCCGCCGCGTGCGAATCTGGTGGCACCTTCGCGCCTGTCTCGCTGCTTTCGATAAGTCTCTAG
CCATTTAAAATTTTTGATGACCTGCTGCGACGCTTTTTTTCTGGCAAGATAGTCTTGTAAATGCGGGCCA
AGATCTGCACACTGGTATTTCGGTTTTTGGGGCCGCGGGCGGCGACGGGGCCCGTGCGTCCCAGCGCACA
TGTTCGGCGAGGCGGGGCCTGCGAGCGCGGCCACCGAGAATCGGACGGGGGTAGTCTCAAGCTGGCCGGC
CTGCTCTGGTGCCTGGCCTCGCGCCGCCGTGTATCGCCCCGCCCTGGGCGGCAAGGCTGGCCCGGTCGGC
ACCAGTTGCGTGAGCGGAAAGATGGCCGCTTCCCGGCCCTGCTGCAGGGAGCTCAAAATGGAGGACGCGG
CGCTCGGGAGAGCGGGCGGGTGAGTCACCCACACAAAGGAAAAGGGCCTTTCCGTCCTCAGCCGTCGCTT
CATGTGACTCCACGGAGTACCGGGCGCCGTCCAGGCACCTCGATTAGTTCTCGCGCTTTTGGAGTACGTC
GTCTTTAGGTTGGGGGGAGGGGTTTTATGCGATGGAGTTTCCCCACACTGAGTGGGTGGAGACTGAAGTT
AGGCCAGCTTGGCACTTGATGTAATTCTCCTTGGAATTTGCCCTTTTTGAGTTTGGATCTTGGTTCATTC
TCAAGCCTCAGACAGTGGTTCAAAGTTTTTTTCTTCCATTTCAGGTGTCGTGAGCTAGCCCACCATGACC
GAGTACAAGCCCACGGTGCGCCTCGCCACCCGCGACGACGTCCCCCGGGCCGTACGCACCCTCGCCGCCG
CGTTCGCCGACTACCCCGCCACGCGCCACACCGTCGACCCGGACCGCCACATCGAGCGGGTCACCGAGCT
GCAAGAACTCTTCCTCACGCGCGTCGGGCTCGACATCGGCAAGGTGTGGGTCGCGGACGACGGCGCCGCG
GTGGCGGTCTGGACCACGCCGGAGAGCGTCGAAGCGGGGGCGGTGTTCGCCGAGATCGGCCCGCGCATGG
CCGAGTTGAGCGGTTCCCGGCTGGCCGCGCAGCAACAGATGGAAGGCCTCCTGGCGCCGCACCGGCCCAA
GGAGCCCGCGTGGTTCCTGGCCACCGTCGGCGTCTCGCCCGACCACCAGGGCAAGGGTCTGGGCAGCGCC
GTCGTGCTCCCCGGAGTGGAGGCGGCCGAGCGCGCCGGGGTGCCCGCCTTCCTGGAGACCTCCGCGCCCC
GCAACCTCCCCTTCTACGAGCGGCTCGGCTTCACCGTCACCGCCGACGTCGAGGTGCCCGAAGGACCGCG
CACCTGGTGCATGACCCGCAAGCCCGGTGCCGGATCGGGAGAGGGCAGAGGAAGTCTGCTAACATGCGGT
GACGTCGAGGAGAATCCTGGCCCACCGGTCGCCACCAGCGAGCTGATTAAGGAGAACATGCACATGAAGC
TGTACATGGAGGGCACCGTGGACAACCATCACTTCAAGTGCACATCCGAGGGCGAAGGCAAGCCCTACGA
GGGCACCCAGACCATGAGAATCAAGGTGGTCGAGGGCGGCCCTCTCCCCTTCGCCTTCGACATCCTGGCT
ACTAGCTTCCTCTACGGCAGCAAGACCTTCATCAACCACACCCAGGGCATCCCCGACTTCTTCAAGCAGT
CCTTCCCTGAGGGCTTCACATGGGAGAGAGTCACCACATACGAAGACGGGGGCGTGCTGACCGCTACCCA
GGACACCAGCCTCCAGGACGGCTGCCTCATCTACAACGTCAAGATCAGAGGGGTGAACTTCACATCCAAC
GGCCCTGTGATGCAGAAGAAAACACTCGGCTGGGAGGCCTTCACCGAGACGCTGTACCCCGCTGACGGCG
GCCTGGAAGGCAGAAACGACATGGCCCTGAAGCTCGTGGGCGGGAGCCATCTGATCGCAAACATCAAGAC
CACATATAGATCCAAGAAACCCGCTAAGAACCTCAAGATGCCTGGCGTCTACTATGTGGACTACAGACTG
GAAAGAATCAAGGAGGCCAACAACGAGACCTACGTCGAGCAGCACGAGGTGGCAGTGGCCAGATACTGCG
ACCTCCCTAGCAAACTGGGGCACAAGCTTAATTAAGAATTCGTCGAGGGACCTAATAACTTCGTATAGCA
TACATTATACGAAGTTATACATGTTTAAGGGTTCCGGTTCCACTAGGTACAATTCGATATCAAGCTTATC
GATAATCAACCTCTGGATTACAAAATTTGTGAAAGATTGACTGGTATTCTTAACTATGTTGCTCCTTTTA
CGCTATGTGGATACGCTGCTTTAATGCCTTTGTATCATGCTATTGCTTCCCGTATGGCTTTCATTTTCTC
CTCCTTGTATAAATCCTGGTTGCTGTCTCTTTATGAGGAGTTGTGGCCCGTTGTCAGGCAACGTGGCGTG
GTGTGCACTGTGTTTGCTGACGCAACCCCCACTGGTTGGGGCATTGCCACCACCTGTCAGCTCCTTTCCG
GGACTTTCGCTTTCCCCCTCCCTATTGCCACGGCGGAACTCATCGCCGCCTGCCTTGCCCGCTGCTGGAC
AGGGGCTCGGCTGTTGGGCACTGACAATTCCGTGGTGTTGTCGGGGAAATCATCGTCCTTTCCTTGGCTG
CTCGCCTGTGTTGCCACCTGGATTCTGCGCGGGACGTCCTTCTGCTACGTCCCTTCGGCCCTCAATCCAG
CGGACCTTCCTTCCCGCGGCCTGCTGCCGGCTCTGCGGCCTCTTCCGCGTCTTCGCCTTCGCCCTCAGAC
GAGTCGGATCTCCCTTTGGGCCGCCTCCCCGCATCGATACCGTCGACCTCGATCGAGACCTAGAAAAACA
TGGAGCAATCACAAGTAGCAATACAGCAGCTACCAATGCTGATTGTGCCTGGCTAGAAGCACAAGAGGAG
GAGGAGGTGGGTTTTCCAGTCACACCTCAGGTACCTTTAAGACCAATGACTTACAAGGCAGCTGTAGATC
TTAGCCACTTTTTAAAAGAAAAGGGGGGACTGGAAGGGCTAATTCACTCCCAACGAAGACAAGATATCCT
TGATCTGTGGATCTACCACACACAAGGCTACTTCCCTGATTGGCAGAACTACACACCAGGGCCAGGGATC
AGATATCCACTGACCTTTGGATGGTGCTACAAGCTAGTACCAGTTGAGCAAGAGAAGGTAGAAGAAGCCA
ATGAAGGAGAGAACACCCGCTTGTTACACCCTGTGAGCCTGCATGGGATGGATGACCCGGAGAGAGAAGT
ATTAGAGTGGAGGTTTGACAGCCGCCTAGCATTTCATCACATGGCCCGAGAGCTGCATCCGGACTGTACT
GGGTCTCTCTGGTTAGACCAGATCTGAGCCTGGGAGCTCTCTGGCTAACTAGGGAACCCACTGCTTAAGC
CTCAATAAAGCTTGCCTTGAGTGCTTCAAGTAGTGTGTGCCCGTCTGTTGTGTGACTCTGGTAACTAGAG
ATCCCTCAGACCCTTTTAGTCAGTGTGGAAAATCTCTAGCAGCATGTGAGCAAAAGGCCAGCAAAAGGCC
AGGAACCGTAAAAAGGCCGCGTTGCTGGCGTTTTTCCATAGGCTCCGCCCCCCTGACGAGCATCACAAAA
ATCGACGCTCAAGTCAGAGGTGGCGAAACCCGACAGGACTATAAAGATACCAGGCGTTTCCCCCTGGAAG
CTCCCTCGTGCGCTCTCCTGTTCCGACCCTGCCGCTTACCGGATACCTGTCCGCCTTTCTCCCTTCGGGA
AGCGTGGCGCTTTCTCATAGCTCACGCTGTAGGTATCTCAGTTCGGTGTAGGTCGTTCGCTCCAAGCTGG
GCTGTGTGCACGAACCCCCCGTTCAGCCCGACCGCTGCGCCTTATCCGGTAACTATCGTCTTGAGTCCAA
CCCGGTAAGACACGACTTATCGCCACTGGCAGCAGCCACTGGTAACAGGATTAGCAGAGCGAGGTATGTA
GGCGGTGCTACAGAGTTCTTGAAGTGGTGGCCTAACTACGGCTACACTAGAAGAACAGTATTTGGTATCT
GCGCTCTGCTGAAGCCAGTTACCTTCGGAAAAAGAGTTGGTAGCTCTTGATCCGGCAAACAAACCACCGC
TGGTAGCGGTGGTTTTTTTGTTTGCAAGCAGCAGATTACGCGCAGAAAAAAAGGATCTCAAGAAGATCCT
TTGATCTTTTCTACGGGGTCTGACGCTCAGTGGAACGAAAACTCACGTTAAGGGATTTTGGTCATGAGAT
TATCAAAAAGGATCTTCACCTAGATCCTTTTAAATTAAAAATGAAGTTTTAAATCAATCTAAAGTATATA
TGAGTAAACTTGGTCTGACAGTTACCAATGCTTAATCAGTGAGGCACCTATCTCAGCGATCTGTCTATTT
CGTTCATCCATAGTTGCCTGACTCCCCGTCGTGTAGATAACTACGATACGGGAGGGCTTACCATCTGGCC
CCAGTGCTGCAATGATACCGCGAGACCCACGCTCACCGGCTCCAGATTTATCAGCAATAAACCAGCCAGC
CGGAAGGGCCGAGCGCAGAAGTGGTCCTGCAACTTTATCCGCCTCCATCCAGTCTATTAATTGTTGCCGG
GAAGCTAGAGTAAGTAGTTCGCCAGTTAATAGTTTGCGCAACGTTGTTGCCATTGCTACAGGCATCGTGG
TGTCACGCTCGTCGTTTGGTATGGCTTCATTCAGCTCCGGTTCCCAACGATCAAGGCGAGTTACATGATC
CCCCATGTTGTGCAAAAAAGCGGTTAGCTCCTTCGGTCCTCCGATCGTTGTCAGAAGTAAGTTGGCCGCA
GTGTTATCACTCATGGTTATGGCAGCACTGCATAATTCTCTTACTGTCATGCCATCCGTAAGATGCTTTT
CTGTGACTGGTGAGTACTCAACCAAGTCATTCTGAGAATAGTGTATGCGGCGACCGAGTTGCTCTTGCCC
GGCGTCAATACGGGATAATACCGCGCCACATAGCAGAACTTTAAAAGTGCTCATCATTGGAAAACGTTCT
TCGGGGCGAAAACTCTCAAGGATCTTACCGCTGTTGAGATCCAGTTCGATGTAACCCACTCGTGCACCCA
ACTGATCTTCAGCATCTTTTACTTTCACCAGCGTTTCTGGGTGAGCAAAAACAGGAAGGCAAAATGCCGC
AAAAAAGGGAATAAGGGCGACACGGAAATGTTGAATACTCATACTCTTCCTTTTTCAATATTATTGAAGC
ATTTATCAGGGTTATTGTCTCATGAGCGGATACATATTTGAATGTATTTAGAAAAATAAACAAATAGGGG
TTCCGCGCACATTTCCCCGAAAAGTGCCACCTGACGTCGACGGATCGGGAGATCTCCCGATCCCCTATGG
TGCACTCTCAGTACAATCTGCTCTGATGCCGCATAGTTAAGCCAGTATCTGCTCCCTGCTTGTGTGTTGG
AGGTCGCTGAGTAGTGCGCGAGCAAAATTTAAGCTACAACAAGGCAAGGCTTGACCGACAATTGCATGAA
GAATCTGCTTAGGGTTAGGCGTTTTGCGCTGCTTCGCGATGTACGGGCCAGATATACGCGTTGACATTGA
TTATTGACTAGTTATTAATAGTAATCAATTACGGGGTCATTAGTTCATAGCCCATATATGGAGTTCCGCG
TTACATAACTTACGGTAAATGGCCCGCCTGGCTGACCGCCCAACGACCCCCGCCCATTGACGTCAATAAT
GACGTATGTTCCCATAGTAACGCCAATAGGGACTTTCCATTGACGTCAATGGGTGGAGTATTTACGGTAA
ACTGCCCACTTGGCAGTACATCAAGTGTATCATATGCCAAGTACGCCCCCTATTGACGTCAATGACGGTA
AATGGCCCGCCTGGCATTATGCCCAGTACATGACCTTATGGGACTTTCCTACTTGGCAGTACATCTACGT
ATTAGTCATCGCTATTACCATGGTGATGCGGTTTTGGCAGTACATCAATGGGCGTGGATAGCGGTTTGAC
TCACGGGGATTTCCAAGTCTCCACCCCATTGACGTCAATGGGAGTTTGTTTTGGCACCAAAATCAACGGG
ACTTTCCAAAATGTCGTAACAACTCCGCCCCATTGACGCAAATGGGCGGTAGGCGTGTACGGTGGGAGGT
CTATATAAGCAGCGCGTTTTGCCTGTACTGGGTCTCTCTGGTTAGACCAGATCTGAGCCTGGGAGCTCTC
TGGCTAACTAGGGAACCCACTGCTTAAGCCTCAATAAAGCTTGCCTTGAGTGCTTCAAGTAGTGTGTGCC
CGTCTGTTGTGTGACTCTGGTAACTAGAGATCCCTCAGACCCTTTTAGTCAGTGTGGAAAATCTCTAGCA
GTGGCGCCCGAACAGGGACTTGAAAGCGAAAGGGAAACCAGAGGAGCTCTCTCGACGCAGGACTCGGCTT
GCTGAAGCGCGCACGGCAAGAGGCGAGGGGCGGCGACTGGTGAGTACGCCAAAAATTTTGACTAGCGGAG
GCTAGAAGGAGAGAGATGGGTGCGAGAGCGTCAGTATTAAGCGGGGGAGAATTAGATCGCGATGGGAAAA
AATTCGGTTAAGGCCAGGGGGAAAGAAAAAATATAAATTAAAACATATAGTATGGGCAAGCAGGGAGCTA
GAACGATTCGCAGTTAATCCTGGCCTGTTAGAAACATCAGAAGGCTGTAGACAAATACTGGGACAGCTAC
AACCATCCCTTCAGACAGGATCAGAAGAACTTAGATCATTATATAATACAGTAGCAACCCTCTATTGTGT
GCATCAAAGGATAGAGATAAAAGACACCAAGGAAGCTTTAGACAAGATAGAGGAAGAGCAAAACAAAAGT
AAGACCACCGCACAGCAAGCGGCCGGCCGCTGATCTTCAGACCTGGAGGAGGAGATA
Features (pLannotate 1.2.2; 23 found; start..end, strand, type, name):
    122..355     +  misc_feature   RRE: The Rev response element (RRE) of HIV-1 allows for Rev-dependent mRNA export from the nucleus to the cytoplasm.
    732..832     +  CDS            Rev (fragment): human immunodeficiency virus 1 (HIV-1) Rev protein; rev; enhances nuclear export of unspliced and incompletely spliced viral mRNAs
    882..999     +  misc_feature   cPPT/CTS: central polypurine tract and central termination sequence of HIV-1
   1252..1285    +  protein_bind   loxP: Cre-mediated recombination occurs in the 8-bp core sequence (GCATACAT). Cre recombinase
   1410..1477    +  misc_RNA       tracrRNA (fragment): trans-activating CRISPR RNA for the Streptococcus pyogenes CRISPR/Cas9 system
   1542..2713    +  promoter       EF-1α promoter: strong constitutive promoter for human elongation factor EF-1α
   2725..3321    +  CDS            PuroR: puromycin N-acetyltransferase; pac from Streptomyces alboniger; confers resistance to puromycin
   3397..4095    +  CDS            TagBFP: monomeric blue fluorescent protein mammalian codon-optimized
   4115..4148    +  protein_bind   loxP: Cre-mediated recombination occurs in the 8-bp core sequence (GCATACAT). Cre recombinase
   4181..4204    +  misc_feature   MCS (fragment): pBluescript multiple cloning site
   4204..4792    +  misc_feature   WPRE: woodchuck hepatitis virus posttranscriptional regulatory element
   4793..4812    +  misc_feature   MCS (fragment): pBluescript multiple cloning site
   4814..5314    +  CDS            nef (fragment): NEF_HV1LA - Experimental evidence at protein level: Swiss-Prot protein existence level 1. Extracellular Nef protein targets CD4(+) T-lymphocytes for apoptosis by interacting with CXCR4 surface receptors. From Human immunodeficiency virus type 1 group M subtype B (isolate Lai) (HIV-1).
   5321..5501    +  LTR            5' LTR (truncated): truncated 5' long terminal repeat (LTR) from HIV-1
   5563..6151    -  rep_origin     ori: high-copy-number ColE1/pMB1/pBR322/pUC origin of replication
   6322..7182    -  CDS            AmpR: β-lactamase; bla; confers resistance to ampicillin, carbenicillin, and related antibiotics
   7183..7287    -  promoter       AmpR promoter: bla
   7346..7398    -  misc_feature   bom (fragment): basis of mobility region from pBR322
   7553..7932    +  enhancer       CMV enhancer: human cytomegalovirus immediate early enhancer
   7933..8132    +  promoter       CMV promoter: human cytomegalovirus (CMV) immediate early promoter
   8150..8330    +  LTR            5' LTR (truncated): truncated 5' long terminal repeat (LTR) from HIV-1
   8377..8502    +  misc_feature   HIV-1 Ψ: packaging signal of human immunodeficiency virus type 1
   8486..8824    +  CDS            HIV-1 gag (fragment): gag protein from human immunodeficiency virus 1; gag
