[The description below was written by a language model from this plasmid's Addgene catalogue record and pLannotate feature annotations shown in this document.]
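Description:
CRISPRi-CENPB-g5 is a lentiviral single-guide RNA expression plasmid built on the pU6-sgGAL4-1 backbone, carrying the fifth of a set of guides directed against human CENPB for CRISPR interference. The guide spacer sequence is not given in the record. The feature annotation detects only a fragment of the S. pyogenes tracrRNA scaffold; no U6 promoter is annotated, although the backbone name implies that the guide is driven by one. The plasmid does not encode a Cas9 protein, so repression would depend on a dCas9-based repressor supplied separately in the target cells.

The viral portion has a third-generation-style layout. A CMV enhancer/promoter is fused to a truncated HIV-1 5' LTR to drive genomic RNA production in packaging cells. This is followed by the Ψ packaging signal with adjoining gag sequence, the RRE for Rev-dependent nuclear export, and the cPPT/CTS. Downstream of the guide scaffold, an EF-1α promoter drives puromycin N-acetyltransferase followed by TagBFP, so transduced cells can be selected with the drug and tracked by blue fluorescence. The short gap between the two coding sequences suggests a linker or self-cleaving peptide, but none is annotated. Two same-orientation loxP sites flank the region from the sgRNA scaffold through TagBFP, which would in principle permit Cre-mediated excision of that cassette. A WPRE enhances transcript expression, and a second truncated LTR, preceded by nef-derived sequence, closes the provirus.

In bacteria the plasmid is maintained through a high-copy ColE1/pUC origin and ampicillin resistance, and it is propagated in a recombination-deficient strain, as is usual for repeat-containing lentiviral vectors. According to the record, its use is knockdown of CENPB transcription, in connection with a study of how 3'-end structures affect mammalian mRNA processing and stability.
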