Addgene plasmid #120213: CRISPRi-CENPB-g5
Purpose: CENPB CRISPRi guide RNA 5
Depositing lab: David Bartel. Depositing organization: Whitehead Institute for Biomedical Research. Publication: Widespread Influence of 3'-End Structures on Mammalian mRNA Processing and Stability. Wu X, Bartel DP. Cell. 2017 May 18;169(5):905-917.e11. doi: 10.1016/j.cell.2017.04.036. PubMed 28525757.
Backbone
  Vector backbone: pU6-sgGAL4-1
  Vector type: Lentiviral, CRISPR
  Selectable markers: Puromycin
Growth in bacteria
  Bacterial resistance: Ampicillin, 100 μg/mL
  Growth temperature: 30°C
  Growth strain: NEB Stable
  Copy number: Unknown
Gene/Insert
  Gene/Insert name: CENPB CRISPRi guide RNA
  gRNA/shRNA sequence: N/A
  Species: H. sapiens (human)
Terms and licenses: Academic/Nonprofit Terms; Industry Terms: Not Available to Industry
How to cite: CRISPRi-CENPB-g5 was a gift from David Bartel (Addgene plasmid # 120213 ; http://n2t.net/addgene:120213 ; RRID:Addgene_120213)
